>Addgene plasmid #193171 | AAV-PB-SRT-tdTomato_BC6 | addgene full sequence | sequence record 378999 | Addgene NGS Result
GCTAATAACAGGCCTGCTGGTAATCGCAGGCCTTTTTATTTGGTGTATTTAGAAAAATAAACAAATAGGG
GTTCCGCGCACATTTCCCCGAAAAGTGCCACCTAAATTGTAAGCGTTAATATTTTGTTAAAATTCGCGTT
AAATTTTTGTTAAATCAGCTCATTTTTTAACCAATAGGCCGAAATCGGCAAAATCCCTTATAAATCAAAA
GAATAGACCGAGATAGGGTTGAGTGGCCGCTACAGGGCGCTCCCATTCGCCATTCAGGCTGCGCAACTGT
TGGGAAGGGCGTTTCGGTGCGGGCCTCTTCGCTATTACGCCAGCTGGCGAAAGGGGGATGTGCTGCAAGG
CGATTAAGTTGGGTAACGCCAGGGTTTTCCCAGTCACGACGTTGTAAAACGACGGCCAGTGAGCGCGACG
TAATACGACTCACTATAGGGCGAATTGTAGGCGGAAGGCCGTCAAGGCCGCATGGCTGCGCGCTCGCTCG
CTCACTGAGGCCGCCCGGGCAAAGCCCGGGCGTCGGGCGACCTTTGGTCGCCCGGCCTCAGTGAGCGAGC
GAGCGCGCAGAGAGGGAGTGGCCAACTCCATCACTAGGGGTTCCTATTGACGTCAGATCGCTAAATAATG
ACGTATGTTCCCATAGTAACGCCAATAGGGACTTTCCATTGACGTCAATGGGTGGAGTATTTACGGTAAA
CTGCCCACTTGGCAGTACATCAAGTGTATCATACGTCAAGGCCGCATTTAACCCTAGAAAGATAATCATA
TTGTGACGTACGTTAAAGATAATCATGTGTAAAATTGACGCATGTGTTTTATCGGTCTGTATATCGAGGT
TTATTTATTAATTTGAATAGATATTAAGTTTTATTATATTTACACTTACATACTAATAATAAATTCAACA
AACAATTTATTTATGTTTATTTATTTATTAAAAAAAACAAAAACTCAAAATTTCTTCTATAAAGTAACAA
AACTTTTATCGAATTCCTGCAGCCCAGCTTGATCTTAGGTCCCTCGACGAATTCTCTAGAGAAGAGCATG
CGTGAGGCTCCGGTGCCCGTCAGTGGGCAGAGCGCACATCGCCCACAGTCCCCGAGAAGTTGGGGGGAGG
GGTCGGCAATTGAACCGGTGCCTAGAGAAGGTGGCGCGGGGTAAACTGGGAAAGTGATGTCGTGTACTGG
CTCCGCCTTTTTCCCGAGGGTGGGGGAGAACCGTATATAAGTGCAGTAGTCGCCGTGAACGTTCTTTTTC
GCAACGGGTTTGCCGCCAGAACACAGGTAAGTGCCGTGTGTGGTTCCCGCGGGCCTGGCCTCTTTACGGG
TTATGGCCCTTGCGTGCCTTGAATTACTTCCACGCCCCTGGCTGCAGTACGTGATTCTTGATCCCGAGCT
TCGGGTTGGAAGTGGGTGGGAGAGTTCGAGGCCTTGCGCTTAAGGAGCCCCTTCGCCTCGTGCTTGAGTT
GAGGCCTGGCTTGGGCGCTGGGGCCGCCGCGTGCGAATCTGGTGGCACCTTCGCGCCTGTCTCGCTGCTT
TCGATAAGTCTCTAGCCATTTAAAATTTTTGATGACCTGCTGCGACGCTTTTTTTCTGGCAAGATAGTCT
TGTAAATGCGGGCCAAGATCTGCACACTGGTATTTCGGTTTTTGGGGCCGCGGGCGGCGACGGGGCCCGT
GCGTCCCAGCGCACATGTTCGGCGAGGCGGGGCCTGCGAGCGCGGCCACCGAGAATCGGACGGGGGTAGT
CTCAAGCTGGCCGGCCTGCTCTGGTGCCTGGCCTCGCGCCGCCGTGTATCGCCCCGCCCTGGGCGGCAAG
GCTGGCCCGGTCGGCACCAGTTGCGTGAGCGGAAAGATGGCCGCTTCCCGGCCCTGCTGCAGGGAGCTCA
AAATGGAGGACGCGGCGCTCGGGAGAGCGGGCGGGTGAGTCACCCACACAAAGGAAAAGGGCCTTTCCGT
CCTCAGCCGTCGCTTCATGTGACTCCACGGAGTACCGGGCGCCGTCCAGGCACCTCGATTAGTTCTCGAG
CTTTTGGAGTACGTCGTCTTTAGGTTGGGGGGAGGGGTTTTATGCGATGGAGTTTCCCCACACTGAGTGG
GTGGAGACTGAAGTTAGGCCAGCTTGGCACTTGATGTAATTCTCCTTGGAATTTGCCCTTTTTGAGTTTG
GATCTTGGTTCATTCTCAAGCCTCAGACAGTGGTTCAAAGTTTTTTTCTTCCATTTCAGGTGTCGTGAAA
ACTACGCCAATGGTGAGCAAGGGCGAGGAGGTCATCAAAGAGTTCATGCGCTTCAAGGTGCGCATGGAGG
GCTCCATGAACGGCCACGAGTTCGAGATCGAGGGCGAGGGCGAGGGCCGCCCCTACGAGGGCACCCAGGC
CGCCAAGCTGAAGGTGACCAAGGGCGGCCCCCTGCCCTTCGCCTGGGACATCCTGTCCCCCCAGTTCATG
TACGGCTCCAAGGCGTACGTGAAGCACCCCGCCGACATCCCCGATTACAAGAAGCTGTCCTTCCCCGAGG
GCTTCAAGTGGGAGCGCGTGATGAACTTCGAGGACGGCGGTCTGGTGACCGTGACCCAGGACTCCTCCCT
GCAGGACGGCACGCTGATCTACAAGGTGAAGATGCGCGGCACCAACTTCCCCCCCGACGGCCCCGTAATG
CAGAAGAAGACCATGGGCTGGGAGGCCTCCACCGAGCGCCTGTACCCCCGCGACGGCGTGCTGAAGGGCG
AGATCCACCAGGCCCTGAAGCTGAAGGACGGCGGCCACTACCTGGTGGAGTTCAAGACCATCTACATGGC
CAAGAAGCCCGTGCAACTGCCCGGCTACTACTACGTGGACACCAAGCTGGACATCACCTCCCACAACGAG
GACTACACCATCGTGGAACAGTACGAGCGCTCCGAGGGCCGCCACCACCTGTTCCTGGGGCATGGCACCG
GCAGCACCGGCAGCGGCAGCTCCGGCACCGCCTCCTCCGAGGACAACAACATGGCCGTCATCAAAGAGTT
CATGCGCTTCAAGGTGCGCATGGAGGGCTCCATGAACGGCCACGAGTTCGAGATCGAGGGCGAGGGCGAG
GGCCGCCCCTACGAGGGCACCCAGACCGCCAAGCTGAAGGTGACCAAGGGCGGCCCCCTGCCCTTCGCCT
GGGACATCCTGTCCCCCCAGTTCATGTACGGCTCCAAGGCGTACGTGAAGCACCCCGCCGACATCCCCGA
TTACAAGAAGCTGTCCTTCCCCGAGGGCTTCAAGTGGGAGCGCGTGATGAACTTCGAGGACGGCGGTCTG
GTGACCGTGACCCAGGACTCCTCCCTGCAGGACGGCACGCTGATCTACAAGGTGAAGATGCGCGGCACCA
ACTTCCCCCCCGACGGCCCCGTAATGCAGAAGAAGACCATGGGCTGGGAGGCCTCCACCGAGCGCCTGTA
CCCCCGCGACGGCGTGCTGAAGGGCGAGATCCACCAGGCCCTGAAGCTGAAGGACGGCGGCCACTACCTG
GTGGAGTTCAAGACCATCTACATGGCCAAGAAGCCCGTGCAACTGCCCGGCTACTACTACGTGGACACCA
AGCTGGACATCACCTCCCACAACGAGGACTACACCATCGTGGAACAGTACGAGCGCTCCGAGGGCCGCCA
CCACCTGTTCCTGTACGGCATGGACGAGCTGTACAAGTAATCGATAACAACTCGAGTACCGGCTTAAGTG
ATAGATCGGAAGAGCGGTTCAGCAGGAATGCCGAGACCGGTTTAAACTCAGTGTCCATAGCGACGCCGGC
GCGATAAGCTATCTATAACAAGAAAATATATATATAATAAGTTATCACGTAAGTAGAACATGAAATAACA
ATATAATTATCGTATGAGTTAAATCTTAAAAGTCACGTAAAAGATAATCATGCGTCATTTTGACTCACGC
GGTCGTTATAGTTCAAAATCAGTGACACTTACCGCATTGACAAGCACGCCTCACGGGAGCTCCAAGCGGC
GACTGAGATGTCCTAAATGCACAGCGACGGATTCGCGCTATTTAGAAAGAGAGAGCAATATTTCAAGAAT
GCATGCGTCAATTTTACGCAGACTATCTTTGTCAGGTTAAGAGCTCAAGCTTCTGAGATGCAGGTACATC
CCACTGATGAGTCCCAAATAGGACGAAACGCGCTTCGGTGCGTCTGGGATTCCACTGCTATCCACGCGGC
CGCACGGCATTACGTTAGACGTCTAGGCCACACCACCCTGAAGGCGCCTGCTCGCCTCTGATCTGTTGAA
GCTAAGCAGGGTCGGTCCTGGTTAGTACTTGGATGGGACTCCGCCTGGTAATAGCCGGTACCGTAGGCTT
GCATGGTCATAGCTGTTTCCTTGCGCTGGGGATGCGGTGGGCTCTATAGAGAGTCGATCGTGTGATCGAA
GGAACCCCTAGTGATGGAGTTGGCCACTCCCTCTCTGCGCGCTCGCTCGCTCACTGAGGCCGGGCGACCA
AAGGTCGCCCGACGCCCGGGCTTTGCCCGGGCGGCCTCAGTGAGCGAGCGAGCGCGCAGCATGTAGAGAC
TGGGCCTCATGGGCCTTCCGCCTATCACTGCCCGCTTTCCAGTCGGGAAACCTGTCGTGCCAGCTGCATT
AACATGGTCATAGCTGTTTCCTTGCGTATTGGGCGCTCTCCGCTTCCTCGCTCACTGACTCGCTGCGCTC
GGTCGTTCGGGTAAAGCCTGGGGTGCCTAAATAAAACGAAAGGCCCAGTCTTCCGACTGAGCCTTTCGTT
TTATTGAGCAAAAGGCCAGCAAAAGGCCAGGAACCGTAAAAAGGCCGCGTTGCTGGCGTTTTTCCATAGG
CTCCGCCCCCCTGACGAGCATCACAAAAATCGACGCTCAAGTCAGAGGTGGCGAAACCCGACAGGACTAT
AAAGATACCAGGCGTTTCCCCCTGGAAGCTCCCTCGTGCGCTCTCCTGTTCCGACCCTGCCGCTTACCGG
ATACCTGTCCGCCTTTCTCCCTTCGGGAAGCGTGGCGCTTTCTCATAGCTCACGCTGTAGGTATCTCAGT
TCGGTGTAGGTCGTTCGCTCCAAGCTGGGCTGTGTGCACGAACCCCCCGTTCAGCCCGACCGCTGCGCCT
TATCCGGTAACTATCGTCTTGAGTCCAACCCGGTAAGACACGACTTATCGCCACTGGCAGCAGCCACTGG
TAACAGGATTAGCAGAGCGAGGTATGTAGGCGGTGCTACAGAGTTCTTGAAGTGGTGGCCTAACTACGGC
TACACTAGAAGAACAGTATTTGGTATCTGCGCTCTGCTGAAGCCAGTTACCTTCGGAAAAAGAGTTGGTA
GCTCTTGATCCGGCAAACAAACCACCGCTGGTAGCGGTGGTTTTTTTGTTTGCAAGCAGCAGATTACGCG
CAGAAAAAAAGGATCTCAAGAAGATCCTTTGATCTTTTCTACGGGGTCTGACGCTCAGTGGAACGAAAAC
TCACGTTAAGGGATTTTGGTCATGAGATTATCAAAAAGGATCTTCACCTAGATCCTTTTAAATTAAAAAT
GAAGTTTTAAATCAATCTAAAGTATATATGAGTAAACTTGGTCTGACAGTTACCAATGCTTAATCAGTGA
GGCACCTATCTCAGCGATCTGTCTATTTCGTTCATCCATAGTTGCCTGACTCCCCGTCGTGTAGATAACT
ACGATACGGGAGGGCTTACCATCTGGCCCCAGTGCTGCAATGATACCGCGAGAACCACGCTCACCGGCTC
CAGATTTATCAGCAATAAACCAGCCAGCCGGAAGGGCCGAGCGCAGAAGTGGTCCTGCAACTTTATCCGC
CTCCATCCAGTCTATTAATTGTTGCCGGGAAGCTAGAGTAAGTAGTTCGCCAGTTAATAGTTTGCGCAAC
GTTGTTGCCATTGCTACAGGCATCGTGGTGTCACGCTCGTCGTTTGGTATGGCTTCATTCAGCTCCGGTT
CCCAACGATCAAGGCGAGTTACATGATCCCCCATGTTGTGCAAAAAAGCGGTTAGCTCCTTCGGTCCTCC
GATCGTTGTCAGAAGTAAGTTGGCCGCAGTGTTATCACTCATGGTTATGGCAGCACTGCATAATTCTCTT
ACTGTCATGCCATCCGTAAGATGCTTTTCTGTGACTGGTGAGTACTCAACCAAGTCATTCTGAGAATAGT
GTATGCGGCGACCGAGTTGCTCTTGCCCGGCGTCAATACGGGATAATACCGCGCCACATAGCAGAACTTT
AAAAGTGCTCATCATTGGAAAACGTTCTTCGGGGCGAAAACTCTCAAGGATCTTACCGCTGTTGAGATCC
AGTTCGATGTAACCCACTCGTGCACCCAACTGATCTTCAGCATCTTTTACTTTCACCAGCGTTTCTGGGT
GAGCAAAAACAGGAAGGCAAAATGCCGCAAAAAAGGGAATAAGGGCGACACGGAAATGTTGAATACTCAT
ACTCTTCCTTTTTCAATATTATTGAAGCATTTATCAGGGTTATTGTCTCATGAGCGGATACATATTTGAA
Features (pLannotate 1.2.2; 21 found; start..end, strand, type, name):
     44..78      -  promoter       AmpR promoter (fragment): bla
    104..235     -  rep_origin     M13 ori (fragment): M13 bacteriophage origin of replication; arrow indicates direction of (+) strand synthesis
    256..412     -  CDS            lacZα (fragment): LacZα fragment of β-galactosidase; lacZ fragment
    421..439     +  promoter       T7 promoter: promoter for bacteriophage T7 RNA polymerase
    475..605     -  repeat_region  AAV2 ITR (fragment): inverted terminal repeat of adeno-associated virus serotype 2 inverted
    624..733     +  enhancer       CMV enhancer (fragment): human cytomegalovirus immediate early enhancer
    987..1005    -  misc_feature   MCS (fragment): pBluescript multiple cloning site
   1075..1286    +  promoter       EF-1α core promoter: core promoter for human elongation factor EF-1α
   1287..1400    +  intron         EF-1α intron A (fragment): intron upstream of the start codon of human EF-1α
   2026..2229    +  intron         EF-1α intron A: truncated intron upstream of the start codon of human EF-1α
   2250..3679    +  CDS            tdTomato (fragment): tandem dimeric (pseudo-monomeric) derivative of DsRed (Shaner et al., 2004) mammalian codon-optimized
   4127..4179    +  ncRNA          Hammerhead 1: Accession: RF00163 - Hammerhead ribozyme (type I)
   4220..4338    +  ncRNA          5S rRNA: Accession: RF00001 - 5S ribosomal RNA
   4365..4387    +  polyA_signal   bGH poly(A) signal (fragment): bovine growth hormone polyadenylation signal
   4410..4540    +  repeat_region  AAV2 ITR (fragment): inverted terminal repeat of adeno-associated virus serotype 2 inverted
   4575..4622    -  CDS            lacI (fragment): lac repressor; lacI; The lac repressor binds to the lac operator to inhibit transcription in E. coli. This inhibition can be relieved by adding lactose or isopropyl-β-D-thiogalactopyranoside (IPTG).
   4659..4699    -  rep_origin     RSF ori (fragment): Plasmids containing the RSF 1030 origin of replication can be propagated in E. coli cells that contain additional plasmids with compatible origins.
   4721..4764    +  terminator     rrnB T1 terminator: Escherichia coli rrnB; transcription terminator T1 from the E. coli rrnB gene
   4821..5409    -  rep_origin     ori: high-copy-number ColE1/pMB1/pBR322/pUC origin of replication
   5580..6440    -  CDS            AmpR: β-lactamase; bla; confers resistance to ampicillin, carbenicillin, and related antibiotics
   6441..6504    -  promoter       AmpR promoter: bla
