[The description below was written by a language model from this plasmid's Addgene catalogue record and pLannotate feature annotations shown in this document.]
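Description:
AAV-PB-SRT-tdTomato_BC6 is an AAV transfer plasmid of about 6.5 kb that carries a barcoded piggyBac "self-reporting transposon" (SRT) marked with tdTomato. It is maintained in E. coli through a high-copy ColE1/pUC-type origin and selected with ampicillin via the β-lactamase gene. A recombination-reduced growth strain is recorded, as is usual for ITR-containing plasmids. Two AAV2 inverted terminal repeats flank the payload, so the intervening region can be packaged into recombinant AAV particles for delivery to mammalian cells. Several other short annotations (lacZα, lacI, RSF ori, M13 ori, T7 promoter, MCS and CMV enhancer fragments) appear to be backbone remnants or small partial matches rather than functional parts.

Between the ITRs, the annotation shows the human EF-1α core promoter with portions of its intron A driving a mammalian codon-optimized tdTomato coding sequence. This is followed by a hammerhead ribozyme, a short region annotated as 5S rRNA, and only a small fragment of the bGH polyadenylation signal. The piggyBac terminal repeats and the four-base barcode that distinguishes this BC6 version are not annotated in the feature table, although the catalogue entry states they are present.

In the SRT design, the transposon lacks its own efficient polyadenylation signal. After piggyBac transposase inserts it into the genome, transcription therefore reads out through the transposon end into flanking genomic DNA, and insertion sites can be recovered from RNA. A ribozyme downstream of the transposon is generally understood to destabilise transcripts from unintegrated copies.

According to the record, the construct is used for calling cards experiments, which map transcription factor binding alongside gene expression. The barcodes allow samples or replicates to be told apart.
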