Addgene plasmid #193171: AAV-PB-SRT-tdTomato_BC6
Purpose: Barcoded piggyBac self-reporting transposon with tdTomato marker in AAV backbone
Depositing lab: Rob Mitra. Depositing organization: Washington University in Saint Louis. Publication: Measuring transcription factor binding and gene expression using barcoded self-reporting transposon calling cards and transcriptomes. Lalli M, Yen A, Thopte U, Dong F, Moudgil A, Chen X, Milbrandt J, Dougherty JD, Mitra RD. NAR Genom Bioinform. 2022 Aug 31;4(3):lqac061. doi: 10.1093/nargab/lqac061. eCollection 2022 Sep. PubMed 36062164.
Backbone
  Vector backbone: AAV-PB-SRT-tdTomato
  Vector type: AAV
Growth in bacteria
  Bacterial resistance: Ampicillin, 100 μg/mL
  Growth temperature: 37°C
  Growth strain: NEB Stable
  Copy number: High Copy
Gene/Insert
  Gene/Insert name: Barcoded piggyBac tdTomato SRT
  Species: H. sapiens (human)
  Mutation: Barcode: GTCA
  Cloning method: Gibson Cloning
Terms and licenses: Academic/Nonprofit Terms; Industry Terms: Not Available to Industry
How to cite: AAV-PB-SRT-tdTomato_BC6 was a gift from Rob Mitra (Addgene plasmid # 193171 ; http://n2t.net/addgene:193171 ; RRID:Addgene_193171)
